Addgene plasmid #232061: pET28-NFHΔ462-638
Purpose: Expresses construct for surface tethering: R. norvegicus NFH tail domain lacking residues 462-638
Depositing lab: Sanjay Kumar. Depositing organization: University of California, Berkeley. Publication: Dissecting neurofilament tail sequence-phosphorylation-structure relationships with multicomponent reconstituted protein brushes. Ding EA, Yokokura TJ, Wang R, Kumar S. Proc Natl Acad Sci U S A. 2024 Dec 3;121(49):e2410109121. doi: 10.1073/pnas.2410109121. Epub 2024 Nov 27. PubMed 39602260.
Backbone
  Vector backbone: pET28a
  Backbone size w/o insert (bp): 5200
  Total vector size (bp): 6600
  Vector type: Bacterial Expression
Growth in bacteria
  Bacterial resistance: Kanamycin, 50 μg/mL
  Growth temperature: 37°C
  Growth strain: DH5alpha
  Copy number: Low Copy
Gene/Insert
  Gene/Insert name: Neurofilament-Heavy tail domain lacking residues 462-638
  Species: R. norvegicus (rat), Synthetic
  Insert size (bp): 1400
  Mutation: added N-terminal tryptophan and tyrosine, and cysteine for surface grafting
  Tag / fusion protein: 6xHis (C terminal on backbone)
Terms and licenses: Academic/Nonprofit Terms; Industry Terms: Not Available to Industry
How to cite: pET28-NFHΔ462-638 was a gift from Sanjay Kumar (Addgene plasmid # 232061 ; http://n2t.net/addgene:232061 ; RRID:Addgene_232061)
