[The description below was written by a language model from this plasmid's Addgene catalogue record and pLannotate feature annotations shown in this document.]
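Description:
pET28-NFHΔ462-638 is a bacterial expression plasmid of about 6.6 kb built on the pET28a backbone. It is designed to produce a recombinant fragment of the rat (Rattus norvegicus) neurofilament heavy chain (NFH) in E. coli. The plasmid replicates from a ColE1/pBR322-type origin accompanied by the bom mobility region and the rop gene, which holds copy number down and fits the catalogue's low-copy designation. Selection is by kanamycin through the aph(3')-Ia resistance gene. An f1 phage origin is also present, along with short tetracycline-resistance remnants and other backbone fragments that are annotation hits rather than functional parts.

The roughly 1.4 kb insert encodes the NFH tail domain with residues 462-638 deleted. It sits downstream of a T7 promoter, a lac operator and the T7 gene 10 ribosome binding site, and is followed by a T7 terminator. The plasmid-borne lacI gene supplies repressor, so transcription requires a host providing T7 RNA polymerase and is induced with IPTG or lactose. The coding sequence was modified to add N-terminal tryptophan and tyrosine residues and a cysteine intended for surface grafting. A backbone-derived C-terminal 6xHis tag allows affinity purification; the annotation software labels it as a 9xHis fragment. The feature table recognises only a short stretch of the insert as Nefh. The record does not explain this, though the insert is listed as partly synthetic.

According to the record, the purified protein is meant for surface tethering. The associated work used such end-grafted tail domains to build reconstituted protein brushes for studying how neurofilament tail sequence and phosphorylation relate to structure.
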