Features (pLannotate 1.2.2; 19 found; start..end, strand, type, name):
    100..239     +  misc_feature   bom: basis of mobility region from pBR322
    425..1013    -  rep_origin     ori: high-copy-number ColE1/pMB1/pBR322/pUC origin of replication
   1135..1950    +  CDS            KanR: aminoglycoside phosphotransferase; aph(3')-Ia; confers resistance to kanamycin in bacteria or G418 (Geneticin®) in eukaryotes
   1959..2016    -  promoter       AmpR promoter (fragment): bla
   2069..2497    -  rep_origin     f1 ori (sequence partly withheld): f1 bacteriophage origin of replication; arrow indicates direction of (+) strand synthesis
   2534..2581    -  terminator     T7 terminator: transcription terminator for bacteriophage T7 RNA polymerase
   2589..2638    -  CDS            SET1 (fragment): solubility-enhancement tag derived from T7 phage gene 10B
   2648..2665    -  CDS            9xHis (fragment): 9xHis affinity tag
   3749..4027    -  CDS            Nefh (fragment): NFH_RAT - Also known as Nfh. Experimental evidence at protein level: Swiss-Prot protein existence level 1. Neurofilaments usually contain three intermediate filament proteins: NEFL, NEFM, and NEFH which are involved in the maintenance of neuronal caliber. NEFH has an important function in mature axons that is not subserved by the two smaller NEF proteins. May additionally cooperate with the neuronal intermediate filament proteins PRPH and INA to form neuronal filamentous networks (By similarity). From Rattus norvegicus (Rat).
   4064..4086    -  RBS            RBS: efficient ribosome binding site from bacteriophage T7 gene 10 (Olins and Rangwala, 1989)
   4101..4125    -  protein_bind   lac operator: The lac repressor binds to the lac operator to inhibit transcription in E. coli. This inhibition can be relieved by adding lactose or isopropyl-β-D-thiogalactopyranoside (IPTG). lac repressor encoded by lacI
   4126..4144    -  promoter       T7 promoter: promoter for bacteriophage T7 RNA polymerase
   4166..4445    +  CDS            TcR (fragment): tetracycline efflux protein; tet; confers resistance to tetracycline
   4453..4530    +  promoter       lacI promoter: lacI
   4531..5613    +  CDS            lacI: lac repressor; lacI; The lac repressor binds to the lac operator to inhibit transcription in E. coli. This inhibition can be relieved by adding lactose or isopropyl-β-D-thiogalactopyranoside (IPTG).
   5626..5647    +  protein_bind   CAP binding site: CAP binding activates transcription in the presence of cAMP. E. coli catabolite activator protein
   5662..5953    +  CDS            TcR (fragment): tetracycline efflux protein; tet; confers resistance to tetracycline
   6025..6405    -  CDS            YPB1_ECOLX: Protein predicted: Swiss-Prot protein existence level 4. From Escherichia coli.
   6422..6613    +  CDS            rop: Rop protein, which maintains plasmids at low copy number; rop
>Addgene plasmid #232061 | pET28-NFHΔ462-638 | addgene full sequence | sequence record 464068 | Addgene NGS Result
CATGCAGCTCCCGGAGACGGTCACAGCTTGTCTGTAAGCGGATGCCGGGAGCAGACAAGCCCGTCAGGGC
GCGTCAGCGGGTGTTGGCGGGTGTCGGGGCGCAGCCATGACCCAGTCACGTAGCGATAGCGGAGTGTATA
CTGGCTTAACTATGCGGCATCAGAGCAGATTGTACTGAGAGTGCACCATTGCGGTGTGAAATACCGCACA
GATGCGTAAGGAGAAAATACCGCATCAGGCGCTCTTCCGCTTCCTCGCTCACTGACTCGCTGCGCTCGGT
CGTTCGGCTGCGGCGAGCGGTATCAGCTCACTCAAAGGCGGTAATACGGTTATCCACAGAATCAGGGGAT
AACGCAGGAAAGAACATGTGAGCAAAAGGCCAGCAAAAGGCCAGGAACCGTAAAAAGGCCGCGTTGCTGG
CGTTTTTCCATAGGCTCCGCCCCCCTGACGAGCATCACAAAAATCGACGCTCAAGTCAGAGGTGGCGAAA
CCCGACAGGACTATAAAGATACCAGGCGTTTCCCCCTGGAAGCTCCCTCGTGCGCTCTCCTGTTCCGACC
CTGCCGCTTACCGGATACCTGTCCGCCTTTCTCCCTTCGGGAAGCGTGGCGCTTTCTCATAGCTCACGCT
GTAGGTATCTCAGTTCGGTGTAGGTCGTTCGCTCCAAGCTGGGCTGTGTGCACGAACCCCCCGTTCAGCC
CGACCGCTGCGCCTTATCCGGTAACTATCGTCTTGAGTCCAACCCGGTAAGACACGACTTATCGCCACTG
GCAGCAGCCACTGGTAACAGGATTAGCAGAGCGAGGTATGTAGGCGGTGCTACAGAGTTCTTGAAGTGGT
GGCCTAACTACGGCTACACTAGAAGGACAGTATTTGGTATCTGCGCTCTGCTGAAGCCAGTTACCTTCGG
AAAAAGAGTTGGTAGCTCTTGATCCGGCAAACAAACCACCGCTGGTAGCGGTGGTTTTTTTGTTTGCAAG
CAGCAGATTACGCGCAGAAAAAAAGGATCTCAAGAAGATCCTTTGATCTTTTCTACGGGGTCTGACGCTC
AGTGGAACGAAAACTCACGTTAAGGGATTTTGGTCATGAACAATAAAACTGTCTGCTTACATAAACAGTA
ATACAAGGGGTGTTATGAGCCATATTCAACGGGAAACGTCTTGCTCTAGGCCGCGATTAAATTCCAACAT
GGATGCTGATTTATATGGGTATAAATGGGCTCGCGATAATGTCGGGCAATCAGGTGCGACAATCTATCGA
TTGTATGGGAAGCCCGATGCGCCAGAGTTGTTTCTGAAACATGGCAAAGGTAGCGTTGCCAATGATGTTA
CAGATGAGATGGTCAGACTAAACTGGCTGACGGAATTTATGCCTCTTCCGACCATCAAGCATTTTATCCG
TACTCCTGATGATGCATGGTTACTCACCACTGCGATCCCCGGGAAAACAGCATTCCAGGTATTAGAAGAA
TATCCTGATTCAGGTGAAAATATTGTTGATGCGCTGGCAGTGTTCCTGCGCCGGTTGCATTCGATTCCTG
TTTGTAATTGTCCTTTTAACAGCGATCGCGTATTTCGTCTCGCTCAGGCGCAATCACGAATGAATAACGG
TTTGGTTGATGCGAGTGATTTTGATGACGAGCGTAATGGCTGGCCTGTTGAACAAGTCTGGAAAGAAATG
CATAAACTTTTGCCATTCTCACCGGATTCAGTCGTCACTCATGGTGATTTCTCACTTGATAACCTTATTT
TTGACGAGGGGAAATTAATAGGTTGTATTGATGTTGGACGAGTCGGAATCGCAGACCGATACCAGGATCT
TGCCATCCTATGGAACTGCCTCGGTGAGTTTTCTCCTTCATTACAGAAACGGCTTTTTCAAAAATATGGT
ATTGATAATCCTGATATGAATAAATTGCAGTTTCATTTGATGCTCGATGAGTTTTTCTAAGAATTAATTC
ATGAGCGGATACATATTTGAATGTATTTAGAAAAATAAACAAATAGGGGTTCCGCGCACATTTCCCCGAA
AAGTGCCACCTAAATTGTAAGCGTTAATATTTTGTTAAAATTCGCGTTAAATTTTTGTTAAATCAGCTCA
TTTTTTAACCAATAGGCCGAAATCGGCAAAATCCCTTATAAATCAAAAGAATAGACCGAGATAGGGT
[37 nt withheld, positions 2168-2204]
AAAGAACGTGGACTCCAACGTCAAAGG
[49 nt withheld, positions 2232-2280]
T
[91 nt withheld, positions 2282-2372]
G
[124 nt withheld, positions 2374-2497]
CCCATTCGCCAATCCGGATATAGTTCCTCCTTTCAGCAAAAAACCCCTCAAGACCCGTTTAGAGGCCCCA
AGGGGTTATGCTAGTTATTGCTCAGCGGTGGCAGCAGCCAACTCAGCTTCCTTTCGGGCTTTGTTAGCAG
CCGGATCTCAGTGGTGGTGGTGGTGGTGCTCGAGGGGTTCTTTGGCTTTTACCTCCTCCACAGGGGACTT
CACCTCTTCCTTCTTGGGAGCCACCTTTTCAGTCCTGGTCTCTTCCTTCTCGGGGGACTTGGCCTCCTCC
TTGGCAGGACTTTTGACCTGCTCAGGGGATCTGATGTCTGCGGGGCGCTTTGCTTCCTCCTTCGCTGGAG
TCTTGGCTTCTGGAGACTTCACATCCAGAGTCTTGGCCTTCTCAGGAGACTTGGCCTCCTCCTTCATGGG
GCTCTTGGCCTTCTCGGGGGATTTCACCTCAGCTGGAGGCTTGATCTCTTCCTTCACAGGGGACTTGGCC
TTCTCAGGGGACTTGGCCTCAGCTAGGGATTTTGCACCTTCCTTCACGGGGCTCTTGGCCTTCTCTGGAG
ATTTTACCTCAACAGGTGACTTGGCCTCAGCTGGTGACTTGGCCTCAGCTGGAGACTTGGCCTCAGCTGG
AGACTTGGCCTCAGCTGGTGACTTGGCCTCAGCTGGAGGCTTGGCCTCAGCTGGTGACTTGGCCTCAGCT
GGTGATTTGGCCACAACTGGTGACTTGGCCTCAGCTGGTGACTTGGCTCCAGCTGGTGACTTGGCTTCAC
TTGGGGACTTCACCGAAGCTGGAGATTTGACCTCAACTGGTGACTTGGCCTCAGCTGGGGACTTCACTGT
AACTGGAGATTTGACCTCAGCTGGTGACTTGGCCTCAACTGGGGACTTCACTGTAGCTGGAGATTTGACC
TCAGCTGGTGACTTGGCCTCAGCTGGTGACTTGGCCTCACCTGGGGACTTCACTGAAGCTGGAGACTTGG
CCTCAGCTGGTGACTTGGCCTCCACTGGAGATTTGACCTCAGCTGGTGACTTGGCCTCAGCTGGGGACTT
GGCCTCACCTGGAGACTTCACTGTAGCTGGAGATTTGACCTCAGCTGGTGACTTGGCCTCAGCTGGTGAC
TTGGCCTCAGCTGGAGATTTGACCTCAGCTGGAGATTTGACTTCAGCTGGGGACTTGGCCACAGCTGGAG
ATTTGACCTCAGCTGGGGACTTGGCCTCAGCTGGTGACTTGGCCTCAGCTGGGGACTTGGCCTCAGCTGG
GGACTTGGCCTCTTCTTTCACAGGAGACTTGGTTTCCTTTTCTGGAGATGCAGCCTCTTCTGCAGGGGGA
GACGTAGTTGCTGCTTCTTCTCCTCCCTCTTCTGCCTCTTCTTCTTCCTCCCCTTGGGCCTCTTTGTCCT
CCTCTTCTGTCACTTCTTCTGTCACCTGGATCTCTTCTGTCTGTTCCTCTACAATGACGGTTTCCTTCTC
CGATTTTTCTACTACTTTTATCTTCTCTTCGCTTTTGACTTTTATGTGAGTGGACATGGAGGTGAATTCG
CTCATGTACCAGCAACCCATGGTATATCTCCTTCTTAAAGTTAAACAAAATTATTTCTAGAGGGGAATTG
TTATCCGCTCACAATTCCCCTATAGTGAGTCGTATTAATTTCGCGGGATCGAGATCTCGATCCTCTACGC
CGGACGCATCGTGGCCGGCATCACCGGCGCCACAGGTGCGGTTGCTGGCGCCTATATCGCCGACATCACC
GATGGGGAAGATCGGGCTCGCCACTTCGGGCTCATGAGCGCTTGTTTCGGCGTGGGTATGGTGGCAGGCC
CCGTGGCCGGGGGACTGTTGGGCGCCATCTCCTTGCATGCACCATTCCTTGCGGCGGCGGTGCTCAACGG
CCTCAACCTACTACTGGGCTGCTTCCTAATGCAGGAGTCGCATAAGGGAGAGCGTCGAGATCCCGGACAC
CATCGAATGGCGCAAAACCTTTCGCGGTATGGCATGATAGCGCCCGGAAGAGAGTCAATTCAGGGTGGTG
AATGTGAAACCAGTAACGTTATACGATGTCGCAGAGTATGCCGGTGTCTCTTATCAGACCGTTTCCCGCG
TGGTGAACCAGGCCAGCCACGTTTCTGCGAAAACGCGGGAAAAAGTGGAAGCGGCGATGGCGGAGCTGAA
TTACATTCCCAACCGCGTGGCACAACAACTGGCGGGCAAACAGTCGTTGCTGATTGGCGTTGCCACCTCC
AGTCTGGCCCTGCACGCGCCGTCGCAAATTGTCGCGGCGATTAAATCTCGCGCCGATCAACTGGGTGCCA
GCGTGGTGGTGTCGATGGTAGAACGAAGCGGCGTCGAAGCCTGTAAAGCGGCGGTGCACAATCTTCTCGC
GCAACGCGTCAGTGGGCTGATCATTAACTATCCGCTGGATGACCAGGATGCCATTGCTGTGGAAGCTGCC
TGCACTAATGTTCCGGCGTTATTTCTTGATGTCTCTGACCAGACACCCATCAACAGTATTATTTTCTCCC
ATGAAGACGGTACGCGACTGGGCGTGGAGCATCTGGTCGCATTGGGTCACCAGCAAATCGCGCTGTTAGC
GGGCCCATTAAGTTCTGTCTCGGCGCGTCTGCGTCTGGCTGGCTGGCATAAATATCTCACTCGCAATCAA
ATTCAGCCGATAGCGGAACGGGAAGGCGACTGGAGTGCCATGTCCGGTTTTCAACAAACCATGCAAATGC
TGAATGAGGGCATCGTTCCCACTGCGATGCTGGTTGCCAACGATCAGATGGCGCTGGGCGCAATGCGCGC
CATTACCGAGTCCGGGCTGCGCGTTGGTGCGGATATCTCGGTAGTGGGATACGACGATACCGAAGACAGC
TCATGTTATATCCCGCCGTTAACCACCATCAAACAGGATTTTCGCCTGCTGGGGCAAACCAGCGTGGACC
GCTTGCTGCAACTCTCTCAGGGCCAGGCGGTGAAGGGCAATCAGCTGTTGCCCGTCTCACTGGTGAAAAG
AAAAACCACCCTGGCGCCCAATACGCAAACCGCCTCTCCCCGCGCGTTGGCCGATTCATTAATGCAGCTG
GCACGACAGGTTTCCCGACTGGAAAGCGGGCAGTGAGCGCAACGCAATTAATGTAAGTTAGCTCACTCAT
TAGGCACCGGGATCTCGACCGATGCCCTTGAGAGCCTTCAACCCAGTCAGCTCCTTCCGGTGGGCGCGGG
GCATGACTATCGTCGCCGCACTTATGACTGTCTTCTTTATCATGCAACTCGTAGGACAGGTGCCGGCAGC
GCTCTGGGTCATTTTCGGCGAGGACCGCTTTCGCTGGAGCGCGACGATGATCGGCCTGTCGCTTGCGGTA
TTCGGAATCTTGCACGCCCTCGCTCAAGCCTTCGTCACTGGTCCCGCCACCAAACGTTTCGGCGAGAAGC
AGGCCATTATCGCCGGCATGGCGGCCCCACGGGTGCGCATGATCGTGCTCCTGTCGTTGAGGACCCGGCT
AGGCTGGCGGGGTTGCCTTACTGGTTAGCAGAATGAATCACCGATACGCGAGCGAACGTGAAGCGACTGC
TGCTGCAAAACGTCTGCGACCTGAGCAACAACATGAATGGTCTTCGGTTTCCGTGTTTCGTAAAGTCTGG
AAACGCGGAAGTCAGCGCCCTGCACCATTATGTTCCGGATCTGCATCGCAGGATGCTGCTGGCTACCCTG
TGGAACACCTACATCTGTATTAACGAAGCGCTGGCATTGACCCTGAGTGATTTTTCTCTGGTCCCGCCGC
ATCCATACCGCCAGTTGTTTACCCTCACAACGTTCCAGTAACCGGGCATGTTCATCATCAGTAACCCGTA
TCGTGAGCATCCTCTCTCGTTTCATCGGTATCATTACCCCCATGAACAGAAATCCCCCTTACACGGAGGC
ATCAGTGACCAAACAGGAAAAAACCGCCCTTAACATGGCCCGCTTTATCAGAAGCCAGACATTAACGCTT
CTGGAGAAACTCAACGAGCTGGACGCGGATGAACAGGCAGACATCTGTGAATCGCTTCACGACCACGCTG
ATGAGCTTTACCGCAGCTGCCTCGCGCGTTTCGGTGATGACGGTGAAAACCTCTGACA
